>Addgene plasmid #215978 | AA088 | addgene full sequence | sequence record 431433 | Addgene NGS Result
TCGCGCGTTTCGGTGATGACGGTGAAAACCTCTGACACATGCAGCTCCCGGAGACGGTCACAGCTTGTCT
GTAAGCGGATGCCGGGAGCAGACAAGCCCGTCAGGGCGCGTCAGCGGGTGTTGGCGGGTGTCGGGGCTGG
CTTAACTATGCGGCATCAGAGCAGATTGTACTGAGAGTGCACCATATGCGGTGTGAAATACCGCACAGAT
GCGTAAGGAGAAAATACCGCATCAGGCGCCATTCGCCATTCAGGCTGCGCAACTGTTGGGAAGGGCGATC
GGTGCGGGCCTCTTCGCTATTACGCCAGCTGGCGAAAGGGGGATGTGCTGCAAGGCGATTAAGTTGGGTA
ACGCCAGGGTTTTCCCAGTCACGACGTTGTAAAACGACGGCCAGAGAATTCGAGCTCGGTACCTCGCGAA
TACATCTAGATGAAGACGTAGGAGCCACCATGGCCAAACGGACAGCCGACGGAAGCGAGTTCGAGTCACC
AAAGAAGAAGCGGAAAGTCAGTGGCGGCAGCAGCGGCAACAACAGCCAGGGCAGAGTGACCTTCGAGGAC
GTGACCGTGAACTTCACCCAGGGCGAGTGGCAGAGACTGAACCCCGAGCAGAGAAACCTGTACAGAGATG
TGATGCTGGAGAACTACAGCAACCTGGTGAGCGTGGGCCAGGGCGAGACCACCAAGCCCGACGTGATCCT
GAGACTGGAGCAGGGCAAGGAGCCCTGGCTGGAGGAGGAGGAGGTGCTGGGCAGCGGCAGAGCCGAGTCT
GGAGGATCTAGCGGAGGATCCGGCAGCAGTCTTCATCGGATCCCGGGCCCGTCGACTGCAGAGGCCTGCA
TGCAAGCTTGGTGTAATCATGGTCATAGCTGTTTCCTGTGTGAAATTGTTATCCGCTCACAATTCCACAC
AACATACGAGCCGGAAGCATAAAGTGTAAAGCCTGGGGTGCCTAATGAGTGAGCTAACTCACATTAATTG
CGTTGCGCTCACTGCCCGCTTTCCAGTCGGGAAACCTGTCGTGCCAGCTGCATTAATGAATCGGCCAACG
CGCGGGGAGAGGCGGTTTGCGTATTGGGCGCTCTTCCGCTTCCTCGCTCACTGACTCGCTGCGCTCGGTC
GTTCGGCTGCGGCGAGCGGTATCAGCTCACTCAAAGGCGGTAATACGGTTATCCACAGAATCAGGGGATA
ACGCAGGAAAGAACATGTGAGCAAAAGGCCAGCAAAAGGCCAGGAACCGTAAAAAGGCCGCGTTGCTGGC
GTTTTTCCATAGGCTCCGCCCCCCTGACGAGCATCACAAAAATCGACGCTCAAGTCAGAGGTGGCGAAAC
CCGACAGGACTATAAAGATACCAGGCGTTTCCCCCTGGAAGCTCCCTCGTGCGCTCTCCTGTTCCGACCC
TGCCGCTTACCGGATACCTGTCCGCCTTTCTCCCTTCGGGAAGCGTGGCGCTTTCTCATAGCTCACGCTG
TAGGTATCTCAGTTCGGTGTAGGTCGTTCGCTCCAAGCTGGGCTGTGTGCACGAACCCCCCGTTCAGCCC
GACCGCTGCGCCTTATCCGGTAACTATCGTCTTGAGTCCAACCCGGTAAGACACGACTTATCGCCACTGG
CAGCAGCCACTGGTAACAGGATTAGCAGAGCGAGGTATGTAGGCGGTGCTACAGAGTTCTTGAAGTGGTG
GCCTAACTACGGCTACACTAGAAGAACAGTATTTGGTATCTGCGCTCTGCTGAAGCCAGTTACCTTCGGA
AAAAGAGTTGGTAGCTCTTGATCCGGCAAACAAACCACCGCTGGTAGCGGTGGTTTTTTTGTTTGCAAGC
AGCAGATTACGCGCAGAAAAAAAGGATCTCAAGAAGATCCTTTGATCTTTTCTACGGGGTCTGACGCTCA
GTGGAACGAAAACTCACGTTAAGGGATTTTGGTCATGAGATTATCAAAAAGGATCTTCACCTAGATCCTT
TTAAATTAAAAATGAAGTTTTAAATCAAGCCCAATCTGAATAATGTTACAACCAATTAACCAATTCTGAT
TAGAAAAACTCATCGAGCATCAAATGAAACTGCAATTTATTCATATCAGGATTATCAATACCATATTTTT
GAAAAAGCCGTTTCTGTAATGAAGGAGAAAACTCACCGAGGCAGTTCCATAGGATGGCAAGATCCTGGTA
TCGGTCTGCGATTCCGACTCGTCCAACATCAATACAACCTATTAATTTCCCCTCGTCAAAAATAAGGTTA
TCAAGTGAGAAATCACCATGAGTGACGACTGAATCCGGTGAGAATGGCAAAAGTTTATGCATTTCTTTCC
AGACTTGTTCAACAGGCCAGCCATTACGCTCGTCATCAAAATCACTCGCATCAACCAAACCGTTATTCAT
TCGTGATTGCGCCTGAGCGAGACGAAATACGCGATCGCTGTTAAAAGGACAATTACAAACAGGAATCGAA
TGCAACCGGCGCAGGAACACTGCCAGCGCATCAACAATATTTTCACCTGAATCAGGATATTCTTCTAATA
CCTGGAATGCTGTTTTTCCGGGGATCGCAGTGGTGAGTAACCATGCATCATCAGGAGTACGGATAAAATG
CTTGATGGTCGGAAGAGGCATAAATTCCGTCAGCCAGTTTAGTCTGACCATCTCATCTGTAACATCATTG
GCAACGCTACCTTTGCCATGTTTCAGAAACAACTCTGGCGCATCGGGCTTCCCATACAAGCGATAGATTG
TCGCACCTGATTGCCCGACATTATCGCGAGCCCATTTATACCCATATAAATCAGCATCCATGTTGGAATT
TAATCGCGGCCTCGACGTTTCCCGTTGAATATGGCTCATAACACCCCTTGTATTACTGTTTATGTAAGCA
GACAGTTTTATTGTTCATGATGATATATTTTTATCTTGTGCAATGTAACATCAGAGATTTTGAGACACGG
GCCAGAGCTGCA
Features (pLannotate 1.2.2; 10 found; start..end, strand, type, name):
    137..236     +  misc_feature   bom (fragment): basis of mobility region from pBR322
    242..399     -  CDS            lacZα (fragment): LacZα fragment of β-galactosidase; lacZ fragment
    540..728     +  CDS            ZNF720 (fragment): ZN720_HUMAN - Experimental evidence at protein level: Swiss-Prot protein existence level 1. From Homo sapiens (Human).
    886..902     -  protein_bind   lac operator: The lac repressor binds to the lac operator to inhibit transcription in E. coli. This inhibition can be relieved by adding lactose or isopropyl-β-D-thiogalactopyranoside (IPTG). lac repressor encoded by lacI
    910..940     -  promoter       lac promoter: promoter for the E. coli lac operon
    955..976     -  protein_bind   CAP binding site: CAP binding activates transcription in the presence of cAMP. E. coli catabolite activator protein
    989..1081    -  CDS            lacI (fragment): lac repressor; lacI; The lac repressor binds to the lac operator to inhibit transcription in E. coli. This inhibition can be relieved by adding lactose or isopropyl-β-D-thiogalactopyranoside (IPTG).
   1264..1852    -  rep_origin     ori: high-copy-number ColE1/pMB1/pBR322/pUC origin of replication
   2030..2839    -  CDS            KanR: aminoglycoside phosphotransferase; aph(3')-Ia; confers resistance to kanamycin in bacteria or G418 (Geneticin®) in eukaryotes
   2946..35      +  CDS            rop (fragment) (across the origin): Rop protein, which maintains plasmids at low copy number; rop
