[The description below was written by a language model from this plasmid's Addgene catalogue record and pLannotate feature annotations shown in this document.]
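Description:
AA088 is a small (about 2.95 kb) fragment-donor plasmid from the Fragmid modular vector assembly toolkit, built on the pUC57-Kan cloning backbone. It is not an expression vector in its own right. It stores a single sequence-verified module that is meant to be combined with other Fragmid fragments to build complete CRISPR-technology vectors. It is propagated in E. coli through a high-copy ColE1/pUC-type origin of replication and is selected with kanamycin through the aph(3')-Ia aminoglycoside phosphotransferase gene. The remaining annotated features (lac promoter, lac operator, CAP binding site, and partial lacZα, lacI, bom and rop sequences) are remnants of the pUC-style cloning region and backbone and are not part of the payload.

The insert is recorded as a start codon, a bipartite nuclear localization signal (BPNLS_v1.1) and a KRAB domain (KRAB_v2.1), with the purpose field identifying it as the ZIM3 KRAB domain for the N-terminal position. The automated annotation labels a roughly 190 nt coding segment in the insert region as a ZNF720 fragment. This most likely reflects homology among KRAB zinc-finger proteins rather than a different insert, and the catalogue designation of ZIM3 should be taken as the intended identity. KRAB domains are transcriptional repressor modules, and ZIM3 KRAB is commonly fused to catalytically inactive Cas proteins for CRISPR interference. The start codon and NLS allow the fragment to open the reading frame of an assembled, nuclear-targeted fusion protein. The record names no promoter driving the insert, consistent with its role as a part, and it does not state the cloning method or the flanking assembly sites.
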