Addgene plasmid #215978: AA088
Purpose: Fragmid fragment: (N' terminus) ZIM3 KRAB
Depositing lab: John Doench. Depositing organization: Broad Institute. Publication: Modular vector assembly enables rapid assessment of emerging CRISPR technologies. McGee AV, Liu YV, Griffith AL, Szegletes ZM, Wen B, Kraus C, Miller NW, Steger RJ, Escude Velasco B, Bosch JA, Zirin JD, Viswanatha R, Sontheimer EJ, Goodale A, Greene MA, Green TM, Doench JG. Cell Genom. 2024 Mar 13;4(3):100519. doi: 10.1016/j.xgen.2024.100519. PubMed 38484704.
Backbone
  Vector backbone: pUC57-Kan
  Vector type: Fragment
Growth in bacteria
  Bacterial resistance: Kanamycin, 50 μg/mL
  Growth temperature: 37°C
  Growth strain: DH5alpha
  Copy number: Unknown
Gene/Insert
  Gene/Insert name: Start; BPNLS_v1.1; KRAB_v2.1
  Species: Other
  Cloning method: Unknown
Resource information
  A portion of this plasmid was derived from a plasmid made by: Genscript ID: U7706GD260-2
Terms and licenses: Academic/Nonprofit Terms; Industry Terms: Not Available to Industry
Depositor comments: Please visit https://www.biorxiv.org/content/10.1101/2023.10.25.564061v1 for bioRxiv preprint.
How to cite: AA088 was a gift from John Doench (Addgene plasmid # 215978 ; http://n2t.net/addgene:215978 ; RRID:Addgene_215978)
